LOCUS       Exported 7692 bp ds-DNA circular SYN 12-MAY-2021
DEFINITION  synthetic circular DNA
ACCESSION   .
VERSION     .
KEYWORDS    pBp-FGFR2c-WT
SOURCE      synthetic DNA construct
  ORGANISM  synthetic DNA construct
REFERENCE   1 (bases 1 to 7692)
  AUTHORS   Liao RG, Jung J, Tchaicha JH, Wilkerson MD, Sivachenko A, Beauchamp
            EM, Liu Q, Pugh TJ, Pedamallu CS, Hayes DN, Gray NS, Getz G, Wong
            KK, Haddad RI, Meyerson M, Hammerman PS
  TITLE     Inhibitor-sensitive FGFR2 and FGFR3 mutations in lung squamous cell
            carcinoma.
  JOURNAL   Cancer Res. 2013 Jun 20.
  PUBMED    23786770
REFERENCE   2 (bases 1 to 7692)
  AUTHORS   .
  TITLE     Direct Submission
  JOURNAL   Exported May 12, 2021 from SnapGene Server 1.1.58
            http://www.snapgene.com
FEATURES             Location/Qualifiers
     source          1..7692
                     /organism="synthetic DNA construct"
                     /mol_type="other DNA"
     LTR             8..477
                     /note="long terminal repeat from Moloney murine leukemia
                     virus"
     misc_feature    542..741
                     /label=MMLV Psi
                     /note="packaging signal of Moloney murine leukemia virus
                     (MMLV)"
     CDS             934..1350
                     /label=gag (truncated)
                     /note="truncated Moloney murine leukemia virus (MMLV) gag
                     gene lacking the start codon"
     primer_bind     1318..1334
                     /label=pBABE 5'
                     /note="Psi packaging signal, forward primer for pBABE
                     vectors"
     protein_bind    1378..1402
                     /gene="mutant version of attB"
                     /label=attB1
                     /bound_moiety="BP Clonase(TM)"
                     /note="recombination site for the Gateway(R) BP reaction"
     protein_bind    1801..1812
                     /label=ZF binding site
                     /bound_moiety="CCR5TC zinc-finger domain"
                     /note="target sequence for the CCR5TC zinc-finger domain
                     from the CCR5-224 (+) zinc-finger nuclease (Perez et al.,
                     2008; Gross et al., 2013)"
     protein_bind    complement(3872..3896)
                     /gene="mutant version of attB"
                     /label=attB2
                     /bound_moiety="BP Clonase(TM)"
                     /note="recombination site for the Gateway(R) BP reaction"
     primer_bind     complement(3932..3952)
                     /label=pBABE 3'
                     /note="SV40 enhancer, reverse primer for pBABE vectors"
     promoter        3937..4266
                     /label=SV40 promoter
                     /note="SV40 enhancer and early promoter"
     rep_origin      4117..4252
                     /label=SV40 ori
                     /note="SV40 origin of replication"
     primer_bind     4179..4198
                     /label=SV40pro-F
                     /note="SV40 promoter/origin, forward primer"
     CDS             4276..4875
                     /codon_start=1
                     /gene="pac from Streptomyces"
                     /product="puromycin N-acetyltransferase"
                     /label=PuroR
                     /note="confers resistance to puromycin"
                     /translation="MTEYKPTVRLATRDDVPRAVRTLAAAFADYPATRHTVDPDRHIER
                     VTELQELFLTRVGLDIGKVWVADDGAAVAVWTTPESVEAGAVFAEIGPRMAELSGSRLA
                     AQQQMEGLLAPHRPKEPAWFLATVGVSPDHQGKGLGSAVVLPGVEAAERAGVPAFLETS
                     APRNLPFYERLGFTVTADVECPKDRATWCMTRKPGA"
     primer_bind     complement(4276..4295)
                     /label=Puro-R
                     /note="Puromycin resistance gene, reverse primer. Also
                     called puro-variant-R"
     primer_bind     4772..4792
                     /label=Puro-F
                     /note="Puromycin resistance gene, forward primer"
     LTR             4974..5567
                     /note="long terminal repeat from Moloney murine leukemia
                     virus"
     primer_bind     complement(5768..5785)
                     /label=L4440
                     /note="L4440 vector, forward primer"
     rep_origin      complement(5939..6526)
                     /direction=LEFT
                     /label=ori
                     /note="high-copy-number ColE1/pMB1/pBR322/pUC origin of
                     replication"
     primer_bind     complement(6019..6038)
                     /label=pBR322ori-F
                     /note="pBR322 origin, forward primer"
     CDS             complement(6704..7564)
                     /codon_start=1
                     /gene="bla"
                     /product="beta-lactamase"
                     /label=AmpR
                     /note="confers resistance to ampicillin, carbenicillin, and
                     related antibiotics"
                     /translation="MSIQHFRVALIPFFAAFCLPVFAHPETLVKVKDAEDQLGARVGYI
                     ELDLNSGKILESFRPEERFPMMSTFKVLLCGAVLSRVDAGQEQLGRRIHYSQNDLVEYS
                     PVTEKHLTDGMTVRELCSAAITMSDNTAANLLLTTIGGPKELTAFLHNMGDHVTRLDRW
                     EPELNEAIPNDERDTTMPVAMATTLRKLLTGELLTLASRQQLIDWMEADKVAGPLLRSA
                     LPAGWFIADKSGAGERGSRGIIAALGPDGKPSRIVVIYTTGSQATMDERNRQIAEIGAS
                     LIKHW"
     primer_bind     7327..7346
                     /label=Amp-R
                     /note="Ampicillin resistance gene, reverse primer"
     promoter        complement(7565..7669)
                     /gene="bla"
                     /label=AmpR promoter
ORIGIN
        1 ctgcagcctg aatatgggcc aaacaggata tctgtggtaa gcagttcctg ccccggctca
       61 gggccaagaa cagatggaac agctgaatat gggccaaaca ggatatctgt ggtaagcagt
      121 tcctgccccg gctcagggcc aagaacagat ggtccccaga tgcggtccag ccctcagcag
      181 tttctagaga accatcagat gtttccaggg tgccccaagg acctgaaatg accctgtgcc
      241 ttatttgaac taaccaatca gttcgcttct cgcttctgtt cgcgcgcttc tgctccccga
      301 gctcaataaa agagcccaca acccctcact cggggcgcca gtcctccgat tgactgagtc
      361 gcccgggtac ccgtgtatcc aataaaccct cttgcagttg catccgactt gtggtctcgc
      421 tgttccttgg gagggtctcc tctgagtgat tgactacccg tcagcggggg tctttcattt
      481 gggggctcgt ccgggatcgg gagacccctg cccagggacc accgacccac caccgggagg
      541 taagctggcc agcaacttat ctgtgtctgt ccgattgtct agtgtctatg actgatttta
      601 tgcgcctgcg tcggtactag ttagctaact agctctgtat ctggcggacc cgtggtggaa
      661 ctgacgagtt ctgaacaccc ggccgcaacc ctgggagacg tcccagggac tttgggggcc
      721 gtttttgtgg cccgacctga ggaagggagt cgatgtggaa tccgaccccg tcaggatatg
      781 tggttctggt aggagacgag aacctaaaac agttcccgcc tccgtctgaa tttttgcttt
      841 cggtttggaa ccgaagccgc gcgtcttgtc tgctgcagca tcgttctgtg ttgtctctgt
      901 ctgactgtgt ttctgtattt gtctgaaaat tagggccaga ctgttaccac tcccttaagt
      961 ttgaccttag atcactggaa agatgtcgag cggctcgctc acaaccagtc ggtagatgtc
     1021 aagaagagac gttgggttac cttctgctct gcagaatggc caacctttaa cgtcggatgg
     1081 ccgcgagacg gcacctttaa ccgagacctc atcacccagg ttaagatcaa ggtcttttca
     1141 cctggcccgc atggacaccc agaccaggtc ccctacatcg tgacctggga agccttggct
     1201 tttgaccccc ctccctgggt caagcccttt gtacacccta agcctccgcc tcctcttctt
     1261 ccatccgcgc cgtctctccc ccttgaacct cctctttcga ccccgcctca atcctccctt
     1321 tatccagccc tcactccttc tctaggcgcc ggccggatcc cagtgtggtg gtacatcaca
     1381 agtttgtaca aaaaagcagg caccatggtc agctggggtc gtttcatctg cctggtcgtg
     1441 gtcaccatgg caaccttgtc cctggcccgg ccctccttca gtttagttga ggataccaca
     1501 ttagagccag aagagccacc aaccaaatac caaatctctc aaccagaagt gtacgtggct
     1561 gcgccagggg agtcgctaga ggtgcgctgc ctgttgaaag atgccgccgt gatcagttgg
     1621 actaaggatg gggtgcactt ggggcccaac aataggacag tgcttattgg ggagtacttg
     1681 cagataaagg gcgccacgcc tagagactcc ggcctctatg cttgtactgc cagtaggact
     1741 gtagacagtg aaacttggta cttcatggtg aatgtcacag atgccatctc atccggagat
     1801 gatgaggatg acaccgatgg tgcggaagat tttgtcagtg agaacagtaa caacaagaga
     1861 gcaccatact ggaccaacac agaaaagatg gaaaagcggc tccatgctgt gcctgcggcc
     1921 aacactgtca agtttcgctg cccagccggg gggaacccaa tgccaaccat gcggtggctg
     1981 aaaaacggga aggagtttaa gcaggagcat cgcattggag gctacaaggt acgaaaccag
     2041 cactggagcc tcattatgga aagtgtggtc ccatctgaca agggaaatta tacctgtgtg
     2101 gtggagaatg aatacgggtc catcaatcac acgtaccacc tggatgttgt ggagcgatcg
     2161 cctcaccggc ccatcctcca agccggactg ccggcaaatg cctccacagt ggtcggagga
     2221 gacgtagagt ttgtctgcaa ggtttacagt gatgcccagc cccacatcca gtggatcaag
     2281 cacgtggaaa agaacggcag taaatacggg cccgacgggc tgccctacct caaggttctc
     2341 aaggccgccg gtgttaacac cacggacaaa gagattgagg ttctctatat tcggaatgta
     2401 acttttgagg acgctgggga atatacgtgc ttggcgggta attctattgg gatatccttt
     2461 cactctgcat ggttgacagt tctgccagcg cctggaagag aaaaggagat tacagcttcc
     2521 ccagactacc tggagatagc catttactgc ataggggtct tcttaatcgc ctgtatggtg
     2581 gtaacagtca tcctgtgccg aatgaagaac acgaccaaga agccagactt cagcagccag
     2641 ccggctgtgc acaagctgac caaacgtatc cccctgcgga gacaggtaac agtttcggct
     2701 gagtccagct cctccatgaa ctccaacacc ccgctggtga ggataacaac acgcctctct
     2761 tcaacggcag acacccccat gctggcaggg gtctccnnnn nnnnnnnnnn nnnnnnnnnn
     2821 nnnnnnnnnn nnnnnnnnnn nnnnnnnnnn nnnnnnnnnn nnnnnnnnnn nnnnnnnnnn
     2881 nnnnnnnnnn nnnnnnnnnn nnnnnnnnnn nnnnnnnnnn nnnnnnnnnn nnnnnnnnnn
     2941 nnnnnnnnnn nnnnnnnnnn nnnnnnnnnn nnnnnnnnnn nnnnnnnnnn nnnnnnnnnn
     3001 nnnnnnnnnn nnnnnnnnnn nnnnnnnnnn nnnnnnnnnn nnnnnnnnnn nnnnnnnnnn
     3061 nnnnnnnnnn nnnnnnnnnn nnnnnnnnnn nnnnnnnnnn nnnnnnnnnn nnnnnnnnnn
     3121 nnnnnnnnnn nnnnnnnnnn nnnnnnnnnn nnnnnnnnnn nnnnnnnnnn nnnnnnnnnn
     3181 nnnnnnnnnn nnnnnnnnnn nnnnnnnnnn nnnnnnnnnn nnnnnnnnnn nnnnnnnnnn
     3241 nnnnnnnnnn nnnnnnnnnn nnnnnnnnnn nnnnnnnnnn nnnnnnnnnn nnnnnnnnnn
     3301 nnnnnnnnnn nnnnnnnnnn nnnnnnnnnn nnnnnnnnnn nnnnnnnnnn nnnnnnnnnn
     3361 nnnnnnnnnn nnnnnnnnnn nnnnnnnnnn nnnnnnnnnn nnnnnnnnnn nnnnnnnnnn
     3421 nnnnnnnnnn nnnnnnnnnn nnnnnnnnnn nnnnnnnnnn nnnnnnnnnn nnnnnnnnnn
     3481 nnnnnnnnnn nnnnnnnnnn nnnnnnnnnn nnnnnnnnnn nnnnnnnnnn nnnnnnnnnn
     3541 nnnnnnnnnn nnnnnnnnnn nnnnnnnnnn nnnnnnnnnn nnnnnnnnnn nnnnnnnnnn
     3601 nnnnnnnnnn nnnnnnnnnn nnnnnnnnnn nnnnnnnnnn nnnnnnnnnn nnnnnnnnnn
     3661 nnnnnnnnnn nnnnnnnnnn nnnnnnnnnn nnnnnnnnnn nnnnnnnnta cttggacctc
     3721 agccaacctc tcgaacagta ttcacctagt taccctgaca caagaagttc ttgttcttca
     3781 ggagatgatt ctgttttttc tccagacccc atgccttacg aaccatgcct tcctcagtat
     3841 ccacacataa acggcagtgt taaaacatag aacccagctt tcttgtacaa agtggtgatg
     3901 taggaattcg ccagcacagt ggtcgacctg tggaatgtgt gtcagttagg gtgtggaaag
     3961 tccccaggct ccccagcagg cagaagtatg caaagcatgc atctcaatta gtcagcaacc
     4021 aggtgtggaa agtccccagg ctccccagca ggcagaagta tgcaaagcat gcatctcaat
     4081 tagtcagcaa ccatagtccc gcccctaact ccgcccatcc cgcccctaac tccgcccagt
     4141 tccgcccatt ctccgcccca tggctgacta atttttttta tttatgcaga ggccgaggcc
     4201 gcctcggcct ctgagctatt ccagaagtag tgaggaggct tttttggagg cctaggcttt
     4261 tgcaaaaagc ttaccatgac cgagtacaag cccacggtgc gcctcgccac ccgcgacgac
     4321 gtccccaggg ccgtacgcac cctcgccgcc gcgttcgccg actaccccgc cacgcgccac
     4381 accgtcgatc cggaccgcca catcgagcgg gtcaccgagc tgcaagaact cttcctcacg
     4441 cgcgtcgggc tcgacatcgg caaggtgtgg gtcgcggacg acggcgccgc ggtggcggtc
     4501 tggaccacgc cggagagcgt cgaagcgggg gcggtgttcg ccgagatcgg cccgcgcatg
     4561 gccgagttga gcggttcccg gctggccgcg cagcaacaga tggaaggcct cctggcgccg
     4621 caccggccca aggagcccgc gtggttcctg gccaccgtcg gcgtctcgcc cgaccaccag
     4681 ggcaagggtc tgggcagcgc cgtcgtgctc cccggagtgg aggcggccga gcgcgccggg
     4741 gtgcccgcct tcctggagac ctccgcgccc cgcaacctcc ccttctacga gcggctcggc
     4801 ttcaccgtca ccgccgacgt cgagtgcccg aaggaccgcg cgacctggtg catgacccgc
     4861 aagcccggtg cctgacgccc gccccacgac ccgcagcgcc cgaccgaaag gagcgcacga
     4921 ccccatgcat cgataaaata aaagatttta tttagtctcc agaaaaaggg gggaatgaaa
     4981 gaccccacct gtaggtttgg caagctagct taagtaacgc cattttgcaa ggcatggaaa
     5041 aatacataac tgagaataga gaagttcaga tcaaggtcag gaacagatgg aacagctgaa
     5101 tatgggccaa acaggatatc tgtggtaagc agttcctgcc ccggctcagg gccaagaaca
     5161 gatggaacag ctgaatatgg gccaaacagg atatctgtgg taagcagttc ctgccccggc
     5221 tcagggccaa gaacagatgg tccccagatg cggtccagcc ctcagcagtt tctagagaac
     5281 catcagatgt ttccagggtg ccccaaggac ctgaaatgac cctgtgcctt atttgaacta
     5341 accaatcagt tcgcttctcg cttctgttcg cgcgcttctg ctccccgagc tcaataaaag
     5401 agcccacaac ccctcactcg gggcgccagt cctccgattg actgagtcgc ccgggtaccc
     5461 gtgtatccaa taaaccctct tgcagttgca tccgacttgt ggtctcgctg ttccttggga
     5521 gggtctcctc tgagtgattg actacccgtc agcgggggtc tttcatttcc gacttgtggt
     5581 ctcgctgcct tgggagggtc tcctctgagt gattgactac ccgtcagcgg gggtcttcac
     5641 atgcagcatg tatcaaaatt aatttggttt tttttcttaa gtatttacat taaatggcca
     5701 tagttgcatt aatgaatcgg ccaacgcgcg gggagaggcg gtttgcgtat tggcgctctt
     5761 ccgcttcctc gctcactgac tcgctgcgct cggtcgttcg gctgcggcga gcggtatcag
     5821 ctcactcaaa ggcggtaata cggttatcca cagaatcagg ggataacgca ggaaagaaca
     5881 tgtgagcaaa aggccagcaa aaggccagga accgtaaaaa ggccgcgttg ctggcgtttt
     5941 tccataggct ccgcccccct gacgagcatc acaaaaatcg acgctcaagt cagaggtggc
     6001 gaaacccgac aggactataa agataccagg cgtttccccc tggaagctcc ctcgtgcgct
     6061 ctcctgttcc gaccctgccg cttaccggat accgtccgcc tttctccctt cgggaagcgt
     6121 ggcgctttct catagctcac gctgtaggta tctcagttcg gtgtaggtcg ttcgctccaa
     6181 gctgggctgt gtgcacgaac cccccgttca gcccgaccgc tgcgccttat ccggtaacta
     6241 tcgtcttgag tccaacccgg taagacacga cttatcgcca ctggcagcag ccactggtaa
     6301 caggattagc agagcgaggt atgtaggcgg tgctacagag ttcttgaagt ggtggcctaa
     6361 ctacggctac actagaagga cagtatttgg tatctgcgct ctgctgaagc cagttacctt
     6421 cggaaaaaga gttggtagct cttgatccgg caaacaaacc accgctggta gcggtggttt
     6481 ttttgtttgc aagcagcaga ttacgcgcag aaaaaaagga tctcaagaag atcctttgat
     6541 cttttctacg gggtctgacg ctcagtggaa cgaaaactca cgttaaggga ttttggtcat
     6601 gagattatca aaaaggatct tcacctagat ccttttaaat taaaaatgaa gtttgcggcc
     6661 gcaaatcaat ctaaagtata tatgagtaaa cttggtctga cagttaccaa tgcttaatca
     6721 gtgaggcacc tatctcagcg atctgtctat ttcgttcatc catagttgcc tgactccccg
     6781 tcgtgtagat aactacgata cgggagggct taccatctgg ccccagtgct gcaatgatac
     6841 cgcgagaccc acgctcaccg gctccagatt tatcagcaat aaaccagcca gccggaaggg
     6901 ccgagcgcag aagtggtcct gcaactttat ccgcctccat ccagtctatt aattgttgcc
     6961 gggaagctag agtaagtagt tcgccagtta atagtttgcg caacgttgtt gccattgcta
     7021 caggcatcgt ggtgtcacgc tcgtcgtttg gtatggcttc attcagctcc ggttcccaac
     7081 gatcaaggcg agttacatga tcccccatgt tgtgcaaaaa agcggttagc tccttcggtc
     7141 ctccgatcgt tgtcagaagt aagttggccg cagtgttatc actcatggtt atggcagcac
     7201 tgcataattc tcttactgtc atgccatccg taagatgctt ttctgtgact ggtgagtact
     7261 caaccaagtc attctgagaa tagtgtatgc ggcgaccgag ttgctcttgc ccggcgtcaa
     7321 cacgggataa taccgcgcca catagcagaa ctttaaaagt gctcatcatt ggaaaacgtt
     7381 cttcggggcg aaaactctca aggatcttac cgctgttgag atccagttcg atgtaaccca
     7441 ctcgtgcacc caactgatct tcagcatctt ttactttcac cagcgtttct gggtgagcaa
     7501 aaacaggaag gcaaaatgcc gcaaaaaagg gaataagggc gacacggaaa tgttgaatac
     7561 tcatactctt cctttttcaa tattattgaa gcatttatca gggttattgt ctcatgagcg
     7621 gatacatatt tgaatgtatt tagaaaaata aacaaatagg ggttccgcgc acatttcccc
     7681 gaaaagtgcc ac
//
