[The description below was written by a language model from this plasmid's Addgene catalogue record and the feature table of its GenBank file.]
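Description:
pBp-FGFR2c-WT is a Moloney murine leukemia virus-based retroviral expression plasmid built on a Gateway-adapted pBabe-puro backbone, carrying the wild-type human FGFR2 IIIc isoform, a fibroblast growth factor receptor tyrosine kinase. In bacteria it is maintained through a high-copy ColE1/pUC-type origin and selected with ampicillin via the bla gene and its own promoter. The catalogue lists a total size of about 7.9 kb, while the held sequence record is 7,692 bp; the difference probably reflects rounded catalogue figures.

The proviral portion is bounded by two MMLV long terminal repeats. Downstream of the 5′ LTR lie the Psi packaging signal and a truncated gag segment lacking its start codon, which together allow the transcribed genomic RNA to be encapsidated when the plasmid is introduced into a packaging cell line that supplies the viral proteins in trans. The roughly 2.4 kb FGFR2 IIIc insert is not annotated as a coding feature, but it occupies the interval between the attB1 and attB2 sites left by Gateway recombination. No dedicated internal promoter is annotated upstream of it, so expression is expected to come from the 5′ LTR, as is usual for pBabe vectors. A short zinc-finger binding site annotated within this interval is most likely an incidental sequence match. After the insert, an SV40 enhancer/early promoter, which also contains the SV40 origin, drives puromycin N-acetyltransferase so that stably transduced mammalian cells can be selected.

The associated publication concerns inhibitor-sensitive FGFR2 and FGFR3 mutations in lung squamous cell carcinoma. The plasmid therefore plausibly serves as the wild-type reference for stable FGFR2 expression alongside mutant receptors, though the record does not spell this out.
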