Addgene plasmid #45699: pBp-FGFR2c-WT
Depositing lab: Matthew Meyerson. Depositing organization: Dana-Farber Cancer Institute. Publication: Inhibitor-sensitive FGFR2 and FGFR3 mutations in lung squamous cell carcinoma. Liao RG, Jung J, Tchaicha JH, Wilkerson MD, Sivachenko A, Beauchamp EM, Liu Q, Pugh TJ, Pedamallu CS, Hayes DN, Gray NS, Getz G, Wong KK, Haddad RI, Meyerson M, Hammerman PS. Cancer Res. 2013 Jun 20. 10.1158/0008-5472.CAN-12-3950 PubMed 23786770.
Backbone
  Vector backbone: pBabe puro Gateway
  Backbone size w/o insert (bp): 5500
  Total vector size (bp): 7900
  Modifications to backbone: Gateway cloning sequences flank insert
  Vector type: Mammalian Expression, Retroviral
  Selectable markers: Puromycin
Growth in bacteria
  Bacterial resistance: Ampicillin, 100 μg/mL
  Growth temperature: 30°C
  Growth strain: DH5alpha
  Copy number: Unknown
Gene/Insert
  Gene/Insert name: FGFR2 IIIc
  Species: H. sapiens (human)
  Insert size (bp): 2400
  Entrez Gene: FGFR2 (a.k.a. BBDS, BEK, BFR-1, CD332, CEK3, CFD1, ECT1, JWS, K-SAM, KGFR, TK14, TK25)
  Cloning method: Gateway Cloning
  Sequencing primers: 5′ Gateway reagents; 3′ Gateway reagents
Terms and licenses: Academic/Nonprofit Terms; Industry Terms: Not Available to Industry
How to cite: pBp-FGFR2c-WT was a gift from Matthew Meyerson (Addgene plasmid # 45699 ; http://n2t.net/addgene:45699 ; RRID:Addgene_45699)
