>Addgene plasmid #45699 | pBp-FGFR2c-WT | addgene partial sequence | sequence record 65238 | pBABE3
CTGGCGAATTCCTACATCACCACTTTGTACAAGAAAGCTGGGTTCTATGTTTTAACACTGCCGTTTATGT
GTGGATACTGAGGAAGGCATGGTTCGTAAGGCATGGGGTCTGGAGAAAAAACAGAATCATCTCCTGAAGA
ACAAGAACTTCTTGTGTCAGGGTAACTAGGTGAATACTGTTCGAGAGGTTGGCTGAGGTCCAAGTA
[737 nt withheld, positions 207-943]
