>Addgene plasmid #45699 | pBp-FGFR2c-WT | addgene partial sequence | sequence record 65360 | hFGFR2-F1 5'-CGTACCACCTGGATGTTGTG-3'
CGGCCCATCCTCCAAGCCGGACTGCCGGCAAATGCCTCCACAGTGGTCGGAGGAGACGTAGAGTTTGTCT
GCAAGGTTTACAGTGATGCCCAGCCCCACATCCAGTGGATCAAGCACGTGGAAAAGAACGGCAGTAAATA
CGGGCCCGACGGGCTGCCCTACCTCAAGGTTCTCAAGGCCGCCGGTGTTAACACCACGGACAAAGAGATT
GAGGTTCTCTATATTCGGAATGTAACTTTTGAGGACGCTGGGGAATATACGTGCTTGGCGGGTAATTCTA
TTGGGATATCCTTTCACTCTGCATGGTTGACAGTTCTGCCAGCGCCTGGAAGAGAAAAGGAGATTACAGC
TTCCCCAGACTACCTGGAGATAGCCATTTACTGCATAGGGGTCTTCTTAATCGCCTGTATGGTGGTAACA
GTCATCCTGTGCCGAATGAAGAACACGACCAAGAAGCCAGACTTCAGCAGCCAGCCGGCTGTGCACAAGC
TGACCAAACGTATCCCCCTGCGGAGACAGGTAACAGTTTCGGCTGAGTCCAGCTCCTCCATGAACTCCAA
CACCCCGCTGGTGAGGATAACAACACGCCTCTCTTCAACGGCAGACACCCCCATGCTGGCAGGGGTCTCC
[353 nt withheld, positions 631-983]
