>Addgene plasmid #45699 | pBp-FGFR2c-WT | addgene partial sequence | sequence record 137880 | pBABE5 5'-CTTTATCCAGCCCTCAC-3'
GTCATCACAAGTTTGTACAAAAAAGCAGGCACCATGGTCAGCTGGGGTCGTTTCATCTGCCTGGTCGTGG
TCACCATGGCAACCTTGTCCCTGGCCCGGCCCTCCTTCAGTTTAGTTGAGGATACCACATTAGAGCCAGA
AGAGCCACCAACCAAATACCAAATCTCTCAACCAGAAGTGTACGTGGCTGCGCCAGGGGAGTCGCTAGAG
GTGCGCTGCCTGTTGAAAGATGCCGCCGTGATCAGTTGGACTAAGGATGGGGTGCACTTGGGGCCCAACA
ATAGGACAGTGCTTATTGGGGAGTACTTGCAGATAAAGGGCGCCACGCCTAGAGACTCCGGCCTCTATGC
TTGTACTGCCAGTAGGACTGTAGACAGTGAAACTTGGTACTTCATGGTGAATGTCACAGATGCCATCTCA
TCCGGAGATGATGAGGATGACACCGATGGTGCGGAAGATTTTGTCAGTGAGAACAGTAACAACAAGAGAG
CACCATACTGGACCAACACAGAAAAGATGGAAAAGCGGCTCCATGCTGTGCCTGCGGCCAACACTGTCAA
GTTTCGCTGCCCAGCCGGGGGGAACCCAATGCCAACCATGCGGTGGCTGAAAAACGGGAAGGAGTTTAAG
CAGGAGCATCGCATTGGAGGCTACAAGGTACGAAACCAGCACTGGAGCCTCATTATGGAAAGTGTGGTCC
CATCTGACAAGGGAAATTATACCTGTGTGGTGGAGAATGAATACGGGTCCATCAATCACACGTACCACCT
GGATGTTGTGGAGCGATCGCCTCACCGGCCCATCCTCCAAGCCGGACTGCCGGCAAATGCCTCCACAGTG
GTCGGA
